Addgene plasmid #82336: pGAPTrap-IRESMuro
Purpose: Base vector targeting genes to the GAPDH locus of human cells. Inserted genes are expressed from a 2A sequence at the C terminus of GAPDH. Puromycin resistance is encoded by the Muro gene.
Depositing lab: Ed Stanley. Depositing organization: Murdoch Children's Research Institute. Publication: GAPTrap: A Simple Expression System for Pluripotent Stem Cells and Their Derivatives. Kao T, Labonne T, Niclis JC, Chaurasia R, Lokmic Z, Qian E, Bruveris FF, Howden SE, Motazedian A, Schiesser JV, Costa M, Sourris K, Ng E, Anderson D, Giudice A, Farlie P, Cheung M, Lamande SR, Penington AJ, Parish CL, Thomson LH, Rafii A, Elliott DA, Elefanty AG, Stanley EG. Stem Cell Reports. 2016 Sep 1. pii: S2213-6711(16)30139-4. doi: 10.1016/j.stemcr.2016.07.015. PubMed 27594589.
Backbone
  Vector backbone: pGAPTrap
  Vector type: Mammalian Expression, Synthetic Biology
  Selectable markers: Puromycin
Growth in bacteria
  Bacterial resistance: Ampicillin, 100 μg/mL
  Growth temperature: 37°C
  Growth strain: NEB Stable
  Copy number: High Copy
Gene/Insert
  Gene/Insert name: IRESMuro
  Species: Synthetic
  Insert size (bp): 1500
  Cloning method: Restriction Enzyme; 5′ cloning site BamH1 (not destroyed); 3′ cloning site Cla1 (not destroyed)
  Sequencing primers: 5′ caacagggtggtggacctcatg; 3′ ctcagacgtcttgagtgctacagg
Terms and licenses: Academic/Nonprofit Terms; Industry Terms: Not Available to Industry
How to cite: pGAPTrap-IRESMuro was a gift from Ed Stanley (Addgene plasmid # 82336 ; http://n2t.net/addgene:82336 ; RRID:Addgene_82336)
