[The description below was written by a language model from this plasmid's Addgene catalogue record and pLannotate feature annotations shown in this document.]
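Description:
pGAPTrap-IRESMuro is an 11.8 kb gene-targeting base vector for placing transgenes at the GAPDH locus of human cells, developed as an expression system for pluripotent stem cells and their differentiated derivatives. It is carried on a pBluescript-like bacterial backbone with a high-copy ColE1/pUC origin, an ampicillin resistance gene under its own bla promoter, an f1 origin, lac promoter/lacZα remnants, and flanking T3 and T7 promoters. Selection in mammalian cells is with puromycin.

The payload sits between two stretches of human genomic sequence that appear to act as homology arms. The upstream stretch is annotated with GAPDH coding matches, which is consistent with the 3′ portion of the gene running up to its C terminus. The downstream stretch carries fragmentary hits to IFFO1 and repeat-like sequences; this fits genomic DNA beyond GAPDH, but the record does not explicitly define the arms. According to the catalogue entry, a gene inserted into the vector is expressed through a 2A sequence fused to the C terminus of GAPDH, so it is co-translated with GAPDH and then separated from it. The 2A element itself is not annotated in the feature table.

Downstream lies the roughly 1.5 kb synthetic IRESMuro insert, cloned between BamHI and ClaI. It consists of an EMCV IRES followed by a puromycin N-acetyltransferase coding sequence (the "Muro" gene). No independent mammalian promoter is annotated, so the transgene and the resistance marker would both rely on the endogenous GAPDH promoter after correct integration. This trap design should favour recovery of targeted clones and give constitutive expression. As a base vector it carries no gene of interest and is intended to receive user-supplied coding sequences.
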