Features (pLannotate 1.2.2; 20 found; start..end, strand, type, name):
     24..128     +  promoter       AmpR promoter: bla
    129..989     +  CDS            AmpR: β-lactamase; bla; confers resistance to ampicillin, carbenicillin, and related antibiotics
   1160..1748    +  rep_origin     ori: high-copy-number ColE1/pMB1/pBR322/pUC origin of replication
   1931..2023    +  CDS            lacI (fragment): lac repressor; lacI; The lac repressor binds to the lac operator to inhibit transcription in E. coli. This inhibition can be relieved by adding lactose or isopropyl-β-D-thiogalactopyranoside (IPTG).
   2036..2057    +  protein_bind   CAP binding site: CAP binding activates transcription in the presence of cAMP. E. coli catabolite activator protein
   2072..2102    +  promoter       lac promoter: promoter for the E. coli lac operon
   2106..2128    +  protein_bind   lac operator (fragment): The lac repressor binds to the lac operator to inhibit transcription in E. coli. This inhibition can be relieved by adding lactose or isopropyl-β-D-thiogalactopyranoside (IPTG). lac repressor encoded by lacI
   2171..2189    +  promoter       T3 promoter: promoter for bacteriophage T3 RNA polymerase
   3878..5383    +  CDS            G3P_JACOR: Experimental evidence at protein level: Swiss-Prot protein existence level 1. Has both glyceraldehyde-3-phosphate dehydrogenase and nitrosylase activities, thereby playing a role in glycolysis and nuclear functions, respectively. Glyceraldehyde-3-phosphate dehydrogenase is a key enzyme in glycolysis that catalyzes the first step of the pathway by converting D-glyceraldehyde 3-phosphate (G3P) into 3-phospho-D-glyceroyl phosphate (By similarity). Modulates the organization and assembly of the cytoskeleton. Facilitates the CHP1- dependent microtubule and membrane associations through its ability
   5479..5550    +  CDS            GAPDH (fragment): G3P_HUMAN - Also known as GAPD From Homo sapiens (Human).
   5657..6243    +  misc_feature   IRES2: internal ribosome entry site (IRES) of the encephalomyocarditis virus (EMCV)
   6262..6858    +  CDS            pac: PUAC_STRAD - Protein predicted: Swiss-Prot protein existence level 4. Detoxification of puromycin. From Streptomyces alboniger.
   7884..8135    -  CDS            GVQW1 (fragment): GVQW1_HUMAN - Also known as TIGD1L2. Experimental evidence at transcript level: Swiss-Prot protein existence level 2. From Homo sapiens (Human).
   9183..9287    -  CDS            IFFO1 (fragment): IFFO1_HUMAN - Also known as IFFO. Experimental evidence at protein level: Swiss-Prot protein existence level 1. Nuclear matrix protein involved in the immobilization of broken DNA ends and the suppression of chromosome translocation during DNA double-strand breaks (DSBs) (PubMed:31548606). Interacts with the nuclear lamina component LMNA, resulting in the formation of a nucleoskeleton that relocalizes to the DSB sites in a XRCC4-dependent manner and promotes the immobilization of the broken ends, thereby preventing chromosome translocation (PubMed:31548606). Acts as a scaffold that allows the
   9493..9567    -  CDS            GVQW1 (fragment): GVQW1_HUMAN - Also known as TIGD1L2. Experimental evidence at transcript level: Swiss-Prot protein existence level 2. From Homo sapiens (Human).
   9569..9661    -  CDS            C9orf85 (fragment): CI085_HUMAN - Experimental evidence at protein level: Swiss-Prot protein existence level 1. From Homo sapiens (Human).
  10133..10342   -  CDS            IFFO1 (fragment): IFFO1_HUMAN - Also known as IFFO. Experimental evidence at protein level: Swiss-Prot protein existence level 1. Nuclear matrix protein involved in the immobilization of broken DNA ends and the suppression of chromosome translocation during DNA double-strand breaks (DSBs) (PubMed:31548606). Interacts with the nuclear lamina component LMNA, resulting in the formation of a nucleoskeleton that relocalizes to the DSB sites in a XRCC4-dependent manner and promotes the immobilization of the broken ends, thereby preventing chromosome translocation (PubMed:31548606). Acts as a scaffold that allows the
  11167..11185   -  promoter       T7 promoter: promoter for bacteriophage T7 RNA polymerase
  11193..11348   +  CDS            lacZα (fragment): LacZα fragment of β-galactosidase; lacZ fragment
  11379..11807   -  rep_origin     f1 ori (sequence partly withheld): f1 bacteriophage origin of replication; arrow indicates direction of (+) strand synthesis
>Addgene plasmid #82336 | pGAPTrap-IRESMuro | depositor full sequence | sequence record 155824 | Complete plasmid
GTGGCACTTTTCGGGGAAATGTGCGCGGAACCCCTATTTGTTTATTTTTCTAAATACATTCAAATATGTA
TCCGCTCATGAGACAATAACCCTGATAAATGCTTCAATAATATTGAAAAAGGAAGAGTATGAGTATTCAA
CATTTCCGTGTCGCCCTTATTCCCTTTTTTGCGGCATTTTGCCTTCCTGTTTTTGCTCACCCAGAAACGC
TGGTGAAAGTAAAAGATGCTGAAGATCAGTTGGGTGCACGAGTGGGTTACATCGAACTGGATCTCAACAG
CGGTAAGATCCTTGAGAGTTTTCGCCCCGAAGAACGTTTTCCAATGATGAGCACTTTTAAAGTTCTGCTA
TGTGGCGCGGTATTATCCCGTATTGACGCCGGGCAAGAGCAACTCGGTCGCCGCATACACTATTCTCAGA
ATGACTTGGTTGAGTACTCACCAGTCACAGAAAAGCATCTTACGGATGGCATGACAGTAAGAGAATTATG
CAGTGCTGCCATAACCATGAGTGATAACACTGCGGCCAACTTACTTCTGACAACGATCGGAGGACCGAAG
GAGCTAACCGCTTTTTTGCACAACATGGGGGATCATGTAACTCGCCTTGATCGTTGGGAACCGGAGCTGA
ATGAAGCCATACCAAACGACGAGCGTGACACCACGATGCCTGTAGCAATGGCAACAACGTTGCGCAAACT
ATTAACTGGCGAACTACTTACTCTAGCTTCCCGGCAACAATTAATAGACTGGATGGAGGCGGATAAAGTT
GCAGGACCACTTCTGCGCTCGGCCCTTCCGGCTGGCTGGTTTATTGCTGATAAATCTGGAGCCGGTGAGC
GTGGGTCTCGCGGTATCATTGCAGCACTGGGGCCAGATGGTAAGCCCTCCCGTATCGTAGTTATCTACAC
GACGGGGAGTCAGGCAACTATGGATGAACGAAATAGACAGATCGCTGAGATAGGTGCCTCACTGATTAAG
CATTGGTAACTGTCAGACCAAGTTTACTCATATATACTTTAGATTGATTTAAAACTTCATTTTTAATTTA
AAAGGATCTAGGTGAAGATCCTTTTTGATAATCTCATGACCAAAATCCCTTAACGTGAGTTTTCGTTCCA
CTGAGCGTCAGACCCCGTAGAAAAGATCAAAGGATCTTCTTGAGATCCTTTTTTTCTGCGCGTAATCTGC
TGCTTGCAAACAAAAAAACCACCGCTACCAGCGGTGGTTTGTTTGCCGGATCAAGAGCTACCAACTCTTT
TTCCGAAGGTAACTGGCTTCAGCAGAGCGCAGATACCAAATACTGTCCTTCTAGTGTAGCCGTAGTTAGG
CCACCACTTCAAGAACTCTGTAGCACCGCCTACATACCTCGCTCTGCTAATCCTGTTACCAGTGGCTGCT
GCCAGTGGCGATAAGTCGTGTCTTACCGGGTTGGACTCAAGACGATAGTTACCGGATAAGGCGCAGCGGT
CGGGCTGAACGGGGGGTTCGTGCACACAGCCCAGCTTGGAGCGAACGACCTACACCGAACTGAGATACCT
ACAGCGTGAGCTATGAGAAAGCGCCACGCTTCCCGAAGGGAGAAAGGCGGACAGGTATCCGGTAAGCGGC
AGGGTCGGAACAGGAGAGCGCACGAGGGAGCTTCCAGGGGGAAACGCCTGGTATCTTTATAGTCCTGTCG
GGTTTCGCCACCTCTGACTTGAGCGTCGATTTTTGTGATGCTCGTCAGGGGGGCGGAGCCTATGGAAAAA
CGCCAGCAACGCGGCCTTTTTACGGTTCCTGGCCTTTTGCTGGCCTTTTGCTCACATGTTCTTTCCTGCG
TTATCCCCTGATTCTGTGGATAACCGTATTACCGCCTTTGAGTGAGCTGATACCGCTCGCCGCAGCCGAA
CGACCGAGCGCAGCGAGTCAGTGAGCGAGGAAGCGGAAGAGCGCCCAATACGCAAACCGCCTCTCCCCGC
GCGTTGGCCGATTCATTAATGCAGCTGGCACGACAGGTTTCCCGACTGGAAAGCGGGCAGTGAGCGCAAC
GCAATTAATGTGAGTTAGCTCACTCATTAGGCACCCCAGGCTTTACACTTTATGCTTCCGGCTCGTATGT
TGTGTGGAATTGTGAGCGGATAACAATTTCACACAGGAAACAGCTATGACCATGATTACGCCAAGCGCGC
AATTAACCCTCACTAAAGGGAACAAAAGCTGGTACGTTAATTAAAATGGGGAAGGTGAAGGTCGGAGTCA
ACGGGTGAGTTCGCGGGTGGCTGGGGGGCCCTGGGCTGCGACCGCCCCCGAACCGCGTCTACGAGCCTTG
CGGGCTCCGGGTCTTTGCAGTCGTATGGGGGCAGGGTAGCTGTTCCCCGCAAGGAGAGCTCAAGGTCAGC
GCTCGGACCTGGCGGAGCCCCGCACCCAGGCTGTGGCGCCCTGTGCAGCTCCGCCCTTGCGGCGCCATCT
GCCCGGAGCCTCCTTCCCCTAGTCCCCAGAAACAGGAGGTCCCTACTCCCGCCCGAGATCCCGACCCGGA
CCCCTAGGTGGGGGACGCTTTCTTTCCTTTCGCGCTCTGCGGGGTCACGTGTCGCAGAGGAGCCCCTCCC
CCACGGCCTCCGGCACCGCAGGCCCCGGGATGCTAGTGCGCAGCGGGTGCATCCCTGTCCGGATGCTGCG
CCTGCGGTAGAGCGGCCGCCATGTTGCAACCGGGAAGGAAATGAATGGGCAGCCGTTAGGAAAGCCTGCC
GGTGACTAACCCTGCGCTCCTGCCTCGATGGGTGGAGTCGCGTGTGGCGGGGAAGTCAGGTGGAGCGAGG
CTAGCTGGCCCGATTTCTCCTCCGGGTGATGCTTTTCCTAGATTATTCTCTGGTAAATCAAAGAAGTGGG
TTTATGGAGGTCCTCTTGTGTCCCCTCCCCGCAGAGGTGTGGTGGCTGTGGCATGGTGCCAAGCCGGGAG
AAGCTGAGTCATGGGTAGTTGGAAAAGGACATTTCCACCGCAAAATGGCCCCTCTGGTGGTGGCCCCTTC
CTGCAGCGCCGGCTCACCTCACGGCCCCGCCCTTCCCCTGCCAGCCTAGCGTTGACCCGACCCCAAAGGC
CAGGCTGTAAATGTCACCGGGAGGATTGGGTGTCTGGGCGCCTCGGGGAACCTGCCCTTCTCCCCATTCC
GTCTTCCGGAAACCAGATCTCCCACCGCACCCTGGTCTGAGGTTAAATATAGCTGCTGACCTTTCTGTAG
CTGGGGGCCTGGGCTGGGGCTCTCTCCCATCCCTTCTCCCCACACACATGCACTTACCTGTGCTCCCACT
CCTGATTTCTGGAAAAGAGCTAGGAAGGACAGGCAACTTGGCAAATCAAAGCCCTGGGACTAGGGGGTTA
AAATACAGCTTCCCCTCTTCCCACCCGCCCCAGTCTCTGTCCCTTTTGTAGGAGGGACTTAGAGAAGGGG
TGGGCTTGCCCTGTCCAGTTAATTTCTGACCTTTACTCCTGCCCTTTGAGTTTGATGATGCTGAGTGTAC
AAGCGTTTTCTCCCTAAAGGGTGCAGCTGAGCTAGGCAGCAGCAAGCATTCCTGGGGTGGCATAGTGGGG
TGGTGAATACCATGTACAAAGCTTGTGCCCAGACTGTGGGTGGCAGTGCCCCACATGGCCGCTTCTCCTG
GAAGGGCTTCGTATGACTGGGGGTGTTGGGCAGCCCTGGAGCCTTCAGTTGCAGCCATGCCTTAAGCCAG
GCCAGCCTGGCAGGGAAGCTCAAGGGAGATAAAATTCAACCTCTTGGGCCCTCCTGGGGGTAAGGAGATG
CTGCATTCGCCCTCTTAATGGGGAGGTGGCCTAGGGCTGCTCACATATTCTGGAGGAGCCTCCCCTCCTC
ATGCCTTCTTGCCTCTTGTCTCTTAGATTTGGTCGTATTGGGCGCCTGGTCACCAGGGCTGCTTTTAACT
CTGGTAAAGTGGATATTGTTGCCATCAATGACCCCTTCATTGACCTCAACTACATGGTGAGTGCTACATG
GTGAGCCCCAAAGCTGGTGTGGGAGGAGCCACCTGGCTGATGGGCAGCCCCTTCATACCCTCACGTATTC
CCCCAGGTTTACATGTTCCAATATGATTCCACCCATGGCAAATTCCATGGCACCGTCAAGGCTGAGAACG
GGAAGCTTGTCATCAATGGAAATCCCATCACCATCTTCCAGGAGTGAGTGGAAGACAGAATGGAAGAAAT
GTGCTTTGGGGAGGCAACTAGGATGGTGTGGCTCCCTTGGGTATATGGTAACCTTGTGTCCCTCAATATG
GTCCTGTCCCCATCTCCCCCCCACCCCCATAGGCGAGATCCCTCCAAAATCAAGTGGGGCGATGCTGGCG
CTGAGTACGTCGTGGAGTCCACTGGCGTCTTCACCACCATGGAGAAGGCTGGGGTGAGTGCAGGAGGGCC
CGCGGGAGGGGAAGCTGACTCAGCCCTGCAAAGGCAGGACCCGGGTTCATAACTGTCTGCTTCTCTGCTG
TAGGCTCATTTGCAGGGGGGAGCCAAAAGGGTCATCATCTCTGCCCCCTCTGCTGATGCCCCCATGTTCG
TCATGGGTGTGAACCATGAGAAGTATGACAACAGCCTCAAGATCATCAGGTGAGGAAGGCAGGGCCCGTG
GAGAAGCGGCCAGCCTGGCACCCTATGGACACGCTCCCCTGACTTGCGCCCCGCTCCCTCTTTCTTTGCA
GCAATGCCTCCTGCACCACCAACTGCTTAGCACCCCTGGCCAAGGTCATCCATGACAACTTTGGTATCGT
GGAAGGACTCATGGTATGAGAGCTGGGGAATGGGACTGAGGCTCCCACCTTTCTCATCCAAGACTGGCTC
CTCCCTGCCGGGGCTGCGTGCAACCCTGGGGTTGGGGGTTCTGGGGACTGGCTTTCCCATAATTTCCTTT
CAAGGTGGGGAGGGAGGTAGAGGGGTGATGTGGGGAGTACGCTGCAGGGCCTCACTCCTTTTGCAGACCA
CAGTCCATGCCATCACTGCCACCCAGAAGACTGTGGATGGCCCCTCCGGGAAACTGTGGCGTGATGGCCG
CGGGGCTCTCCAGAACATCATCCCTGCCTCTACTGGCGCTGCCAAGGCTGTGGGCAAGGTCATCCCTGAG
CTGAACGGGAAGCTCACTGGCATGGCCTTCCGTGTCCCCACTGCCAACGTGTCAGTGGTGGACCTGACCT
GCCGTCTAGAAAAACCTGCCAAATATGATGACATCAAGAAGGTGGTGAAGCAGGCGTCGGAGGGCCCCCT
CAAGGGCATCCTGGGCTACACTGAGCACCAGGTGGTCTCCTCTGACTTCAACAGCGACACCCACTCCTCC
ACCTTTGACGCTGGGGCTGGCATTGCCCTCAACGACCACTTTGTCAAGCTCATTTCCTGGTATGTGGCTG
GGGCCAGAGACTGGCTCTTAAAAAGTGCAGGGTCTGGCGCCCTCTGGTGGCTGGCTCAGAAAAAGGGCCC
TGACAACTCTTTTCATCTTCTAGGTATGACAACGAATTTGGCTACAGCAACAGGGTGGTGGACCTCATGG
CCCACATGGCCTCCAAGGAGGGAATGGCGCGTGGCGGCGGGTCCGGAGGAGAGGGCAGAGGAAGTCTTCT
AACATGCGGTGACGTGGAGGAGAATCCTGGCCCGGCGCGCCAAGTCGACGGATCCGCCCCTCTCCCTCCC
CCCCCCCTAACGTTACTGGCCGAAGCCGCTTGGAATAAGGCCGGTGTGCGTTTGTCTATATGTTATTTTC
CACCATATTGCCGTCTTTTGGCAATGTGAGGGCCCGGAAACCTGGCCCTGTCTTCTTGACGAGCATTCCT
AGGGGTCTTTCCCCTCTCGCCAAAGGAATGCAAGGTCTGTTGAATGTCGTGAAGGAAGCAGTTCCTCTGG
AAGCTTCTTGAAGACAAACAACGTCTGTAGCGACCCTTTGCAGGCAGCGGAACCCCCCACCTGGCGACAG
GTGCCTCTGCGGCCAAAAGCCACGTGTATAAGATACACCTGCAAAGGCGGCACAACCCCAGTGCCACGTT
GTGAGTTGGATAGTTGTGGAAAGAGTCAAATGGCTCTCCTCAAGCGTATTCAACAAGGGGCTGAAGGATG
CCCAGAAGGTACCCCATTGTATGGGATCTGATCTGGGGCCTCGGTACACATGCTTTACATGTGTTTAGTC
GAGGTTAAAAAAACGTCTAGGCCCCCCGAACCACGGGGACGTGGTTTTCCTTTGAAAAACACGATGATAA
TATGGCCACAACCATGGCGCGTATGGCAAGACTGACCGAATACAAGCCTACCGTGAGACTGGCAACAAGA
GATGATGTCCCAAGAGCCGTGCGAACCCTGGCAGCAGCATTCGCAGACTACCCAGCCACAAGACACACTG
TGGACCCCGATAGGCATATCGAGAGAGTGACCGAGCTGCAGGAACTGTTTCTGACACGGGTGGGCCTGGA
TATTGGAAAGGTCTGGGTGGCAGATGATGGGGCTGCTGTGGCCGTCTGGACAACCCCAGAGTCTGTGGAA
GCTGGAGCTGTCTTCGCTGAGATCGGCCCTCGAATGGCAGAACTGTCTGGCTCCAGGCTGGCAGCACAGC
AGCAGATGGAGGGACTGCTGGCACCACACAGACCTAAGGAACCAGCTTGGTTCCTGGCAACTGTGGGGGT
CTCTCCCGACCATCAGGGCAAAGGACTGGGGAGTGCCGTGGTCCTGCCTGGAGTGGAGGCTGCAGAAAGA
GCTGGAGTCCCAGCTTTTCTGGAGACATCTGCCCCCCGGAACCTGCCTTTCTATGAACGCCTGGGCTTTA
CTGTGACCGCTGACGTGGAGGTGCCCGAAGGCCCCCGAACTTGGTGCATGACCCGAAAGCCAGGAGCATA
AATCTAGAGGCGCGCTATCGATAAGCTTAGATCGAGCACAAGAGGAAGAGAGAGACCCTCACTGCTGGGG
AGTCCCTGCCACACTCAGTCCCCCACCACACTGAATCTCCCCTCCTCACAGTTGCCATGTAGACCCCTTG
AAGAGGGGAGGGGCCTAGGGAGCCGCACCTTGTCATGTACCATCAATAAAGTACCCTGTGCTCAACCAGT
TACTTGTCCTGTCTTATTCTAGGGTCTGGGGCAGAGGGGAGGGAAGCTGGGCTTGTGTCAAGGTGAGACA
TTCTTGCTGGGGAGGGACCTGGTATGTTCTCCTCAGACTGAGGGTAGGGCCTCCAAACAGCCTTGCTTGC
TTCGAGAACCATTTGCTTCCCGCTCAGACGTCTTGAGTGCTACAGGAAGCTGGCACCACTACTTCAGAGA
ACAAGGCCTTTTCCTCTCCTCGCTCCAGTCCTAGGCTATCTGCTGTTGGCCAAACATGGAAGAAGCTATT
CTGTGGGCAGCCCCAGGGAGGCTGACAGGTGGAGGAAGTCAGGGCTCGCACTGGGCTCTGACGCTGACTG
GTTAGTGGAGCTCAGCCTGGAGCTGAGCTGCAGCGGGCAATTCCAGCTTGGCCTCCGCAGCTGTGAGGTC
TTGAGCACGTGCTCTATTGCTTTCTGTGCCCTCGTGTCTTATCTGAGGACATCGTGGCCAGCCCCTAAGG
TCTTCAAGCAGGATTCATCTAGGTAAACCAAGTACCTAAAACCATGCCCAAGGCGGTAAGGACTATATAA
TGTTTAAAAATCGGTAAAAATGCCCACCTCGCATAGTTTTGAGGAAGATGAACTGAGATGTGTCAGGGTG
ACTTATTTCCATCATCGTCCTTAGGGGAACTTGGGTAGGGGCAAGGCGTGTAGCTGGGACCTAGGTCCAG
ACCCCTGGCTCTGCCACTGAACGGCTCAGTTGCTTTGGGCAGTTACTCCCGGGCCTCACTTTGCACGTGT
GCTTACCTAGTGGAGACAAAAGTACATACCTCGGTAGAGCGCGCACGCCTGTAACCCCAGCACTTTGGGA
GGCCAAGGTGGGTGTATCACCTGAGGTCAGGAGTTTGAGACCAGCCTGGCCAACATGGTGAAACTCCGTC
TCTACTAAAATTACAAAAATCAGCCAGGCTTCATGGCACATGCCTATAGTCCCAGCTACAGGCATGCTGA
AGCAGGAGAATCGCTTGCACCCCGGAGGCAGAGGCTGCAGTGAGCTGAGACCACACCACTGCACTCCAGC
CTAGGCAACAGAGTATGAGACTCCATCTCAAAAAAAAAAAAAGTACCTACCTCAGAGTTCAAACTAGTGA
ATATTAGGAAGTGCTTGAGACAGTGACACCAAAGTGCACAATAAATACTCGCCAGTTTCATTATTATTAA
AGAATCCATTTGAATGTCAGCTCAACACAGCCTCCTATACCGAGGCATTGTGAACCGCATCTCCCCAGCT
TCTCCAGGCTTTTCCAAGAATCAGGGACACTGTAGCCTGTTGGTCTCAGTGTATGACAGACACGGAGGAA
GCACATCTTTAGCTGATACTTAAACAGAGACCCTGAGCGCACATACACCCGCGCACACATGCATGGAGCT
TCACCTTCTCTGTCATTCTGCAGTGACCAGGAGAGCAAGAGCTCCCACCTCCCTTCAAAACACTGTGCCC
ATCCCGGGCACTAAGGCCTCTTTAAAGCACGGCACCTCCACGAGGGAGGGCCACAGCCACATACACTCCA
CCTGGCAGGTGGACAGCGTGAGCACGTGGACCATAGCAGGGACAAGGTGCCCCGGCCAGCCCCAACGCCC
TCTGCCGCTGACAGGGACAGAAGCCCTCTCCAGCTGCGTGTGCTGCAGAGGCCATGCGTAGCCTCCAGCT
GCATTCTATTCCACTCCAGTGCCTGGGCCAGTTAGCACCAGTGTGGAAGACAGTGAGCTGGCTCCGGACA
ACAGGGATGGAGGAAAGGTCCCACATTCACATTCCTGATACGTGGACAAGGTGAGGGGCCGCAATCGCTC
TGGCAGCATTTTAAAGATGGGGAAGTAGCAGACACCCACGCGTGAAGGCAGGAGAGCCCCAACTGTGGTG
GAAATGGCCCCAGAATGGTAGGGCCAAGCCTAGCTCCAGACACCCCAGAGCCCTGGAGAAGCCAAGACTG
AGGGAGAAAGCCTGAGGGAGGAGCGCCCCAGTCCCCAGGGACCGGCCTGGTGCAGAGCTGCAGCTGATGT
TCCCCTCTGTGCAGCCCCACCCTCTGCCTCGCTGAGCTCCCTGCTGCGAGGGCCTCGGGTGCAAGGGGGA
GGCAGGTCTCTATCTCATGGAGCTGTCAGATGAGACATCGCGATCGGAGTCCTCAGCCTCGCTTGGCGGC
GGCGGCGGGTCGCTAAGCGGGACCGCAGTGAAAGCAGGAGACTTTCTAGAAAAAAACACCAGTTGTCAAC
CTTGGGGCAGGCAGGAATCCTGAAGACGGACGGCACTCCTCCTCCTGCTGCCTCACCCTCTGGCAGCCCG
TGAGAAGTACCGGAAGCGAGGGCGGGGCCGCGGGATGGCGAGGGAGCGGCAGGGACTGAACTCTCTCCAA
ACCCACCCTGACAGGGAAATGGGCCCCGCCTGTGTCTTGGGAACTCAGAGGCTGAGGTCAGGCATGATGG
CTCACGCCTGTAATTCCAGCACTTTGGGAGGCAGAGGCGGGTGGATCACGACGTCAGGAGTTCAAGGCAA
GCCTGGCCAACATGGTGAAACCCCATCTCTACTAAAAATGCAAAAATTAGCCAGGTGTGGTGGCGGGCGC
CTTGGAGGCTGAGGCAAGATAATCACTTGAACCTGGGAGGCGGAGGTTGTAGTGAGCCAAAAAAAAAAAA
AAAAGAAATAGCTGAAGTCACAGTAGGAGAGAAGCTGCTGAGCCTCCAGCACCCTGACTCTAGGGCCTTG
GCTTTATGTCTATCTGCAGTATTTTTGTGATTTTTAAAAATTCACTTTCTTGTTGCGGTGTAACTTACAC
AGGGTCAAATGCACAAATCATGGCCCTGACTTTAGATAAAAATCTGCCCCCACAACCCTTCTGTTCCTTG
CCAGTTTTTAAACTGCCTCTAACCAGGGGAACCACCAGAGCTGGTGGCCTTGGGAGGTTTCAGCCCTCCC
GTCATGAATGGACATAGCTCATCCAACTGCCAAGGGAGAGAGCTGTGGGTCTGGGCCAGCCCCACCAGGT
AACTCCCAAAGGGCAGCCCCACAGCAAGATGTGACCCAGTCATTGCCTGAGGGTCTCTGGGGCTGTGTTC
CAACCTTTCTCCCCGCTGTGTCCCCCTGGAAGGCCCCATGCCCAGGGGAGGCGCCTACCGGTCTCCAGAC
TGGGTGATGAGCCGGCGGCAGGTCTCCATCTGCACGTCCAGGCCGCGCTTCATGCTGCACATCTCCATGT
ACTCGTGCAGGTGCCGGTTCATGTCGTTCTTGGCCGTGGCCAACTCCAGCTGTGGTGGGGCAGGCAGGGC
CATCGGGGTTAACAGGTGGCGTTCACAGCGCCTCTGTTGCCCCCGCCAGGAGGCCAACACGCCAAGAGCA
GTGGCTGGGCCGGGGGCCCAGGCAGCCATTACTGAAGGCTCAGATTTTAAAATAAACCAGACCAAGGCAG
AAGGCAGCGAATACACCATTGTTTCCTCTGCTTTTCCTGGAAATCTTTGCCTATGGAGGAATGCAAAGGT
ACTGCTGCAGGCTGTGTTCTTTTAAGACTGATAAGAGTGGTGAGGAAAGTCAGTGTGGGCGGGATGGAGC
AGATCCACAGGCTCCCAGGGCCACACAGGTTCCTATGGGGCCCGGCTCACCCCTCATCCCCTGTACTGCG
CTGGTCCTGGGCTGTCCCCTCACTGCACTGTGAGCTCCCGTAAGGGTTAGCGACAGGTTTTCCTCATCCT
GGCAGACCCAGACCTCGAAGGGAATTAACTCTCTCTGTGACCCGTGGCATACAAGCCTGGCTAACTGCTG
AAAGGGGCCCAATCCTCTTACCATTCTCTCCTTATCACTTTATTTTCTCACCTAAAAGCCATTTTCAGAC
ACTAAAAGGAAGACTCCCATATTGGAGGTGCCATTGATTCTGAGACCTGTCCTGATTTCAGAAATGTCAC
ACGTGGAAAACACGGGGCTCAGAATCAAAGAAATCCGGTCTCCCTCCCCGGGCCCATTCTGCAGCCCACA
CTCTGAGGCAGGCGGAGAGGCAGGGCCCAGGCAGCACAAACTCAGTGCCAGGGACAGTCGATTAATTAAG
CGATCGCAGGCCGCCCGCGGTGGAGCTCCAATTCGCCCTATAGTGAGTCGTATTACGCGCGCTCACTGGC
CGTCGTTTTACAACGTCGTGACTGGGAAAACCCTGGCGTTACCCAACTTAATCGCCTTGCAGCACATCCC
CCTTTCGCCAGCTGGCGTAATAGCGAAGAGGCCCGCACCGATCGCCCTTCCCAACAGTTGCGCAGCCTGA
ATGGCGAATGGAAATTGTAAGCGTTAATATTTTGTTAAAATTCGCGTTAAATTTTTGTTAAATCAGCTCA
TTTTTTAACCAATAGGCCGAAATCGGCAAAATCCCTTATAAATCAAAAGAATAGACCGAGATAGGGT
[37 nt withheld, positions 11478-11514]
AAAGAACGTGGACTCCAACGTCAAAGG
[49 nt withheld, positions 11542-11590]
T
[91 nt withheld, positions 11592-11682]
G
[124 nt withheld, positions 11684-11807]
CAG
