>Addgene plasmid #82336 | pGAPTrap-IRESMuro | addgene partial sequence | sequence record 161184 | IRES-F 5'-TGGCTCTCCTCAAGCGTATT-3'
GTACCCCATTGTATGGGATCTGATCTGGGGCCTCGGTACACATGCTTTACATGTGTTTAGTCGAGGTTAA
AAAAACGTCTAGGCCCCCCGAACCACGGGGACGTGGTTTTCCTTTGAAAAACACGATGATAATATGGCCA
CAACCATGGCGCGTATGGCAAGACTGACCGAATACAAGCCTACCGTGAGACTGGCAACAAGAGATGATGT
CCCAAGAGCCGTGCGAACCCTGGCAGCAGCATTCGCAGACTACCCAGCCACAAGACACACTGTGGACCCC
GATAGGCATATCGAGAGAGTGACCGAGCTGCAGGAACTGTTTCTGACACGGGTGGGCCTGGATATTGGAA
AGGTCTGGGTGGCAGATGATGGGGCTGCTGTGGCCGTCTGGACAACCCCAGAGTCTGTGGAAGCTGGAGC
TGTCTTCGCTGAGATCGGCCCTCGAATGGCAGAACTGTCTGGCTCCAGGCTGGCAGCACAGCAGCAGATG
GAGGGACTGCTGGCACCACACAGACCTAAGGAACCAGCTTGGTTCCTGGCAACTGTGGGGGTCTCTCCCG
ACCATCAGGGCAAAGGACTGGGGAGTGCCGTGGTCCTGCCTGGAGTGGAGGCTGCAGAAAGAGCTGGAGT
CCCAGCTTTTCTGGAGACATCTGCCCCCCGGAACCTGCCTTTCTATGAACGCCTGGGCTTTACTGTGACC
GCTGACGTGGAGGTGCCCGAAGGCCCCCGAACTTGGTGCATGACCCGAAAGCCAGGAGCATAAATCTAGA
CGCGTATCGATAAGCTTAGATCGAGCACAAGAGGAAGAGAGAGACCCTCACTGCTGGGGAGTCCCTGCCA
CACTCAGTCCCCCACCACACTGAATCTCCCCTCCTCACAGTTGCCATGTAGACCCCTTGAAGAGGGGAGG
GGCCTA
