>Addgene plasmid #82336 | pGAPTrap-IRESMuro | addgene partial sequence | sequence record 161185 | IRES-R 5'-CCTCACATTGCCAAAAGACG-3'
AACGCACACCGGCCTTATTCCAAGCGGCTTCGGCCAGTAACGTTAGGGGGGGGGGAGGGAGAGGGGCGGA
TCCGTCGACTTGGCGCGCCGGGCCAGGATTCTCCTCCACGTCACCGCATGTTAGAAGACTTCCTCTGCCC
TCTCCTCCGGACCCGCCGCCACGCGCCATTCCCTCCTTGGAGGCCATGTGGGCCATGAGGTCCACCACCC
TGTTGCTGTAGCCAAATTCGTTGTCATACCTAGAAGATGAAAAGAGTTGTCAGGGCCCTTTTTCTGAGCC
AGCCACCAGAGGGCGCCAGACCCTGCACTTTTTAAGAGCCAGTCTCTGGCCCCAGCCACATACCAGGAAA
TGAGCTTGACAAAGTGGTCGTTGAGGGCAATGCCAGCCCCAGCGTCAAAGGTGGAGGAGTGGGTGTCGCT
GTTGAAGTCAGAGGAGACCACCTGGTGCTCAGTGTAGCCCAGGATGCCCTTGAGGGGGCCCTCCGACGCC
TGCTTCACCACCTTCTTGATGTCATCATATTTGGCAGGTTTTTCTAGACGGCAGGTCAGGTCCACCACTG
ACACGTTGGCAGTGGGGACACGGAAGGCCATGCCAGTGAGCTTCCCGTTCAGCTCAGGGATGACCTTGCC
CACAGCCTTGGCAGCGCCAGTAGAGGCAGGGATGATGTTCTGGAGAGCCCCGCGGCCATCACGCCACAGT
TTCCCGGAGGGGCCATCCACAGTCTTCTGGGTGGCAGTGATGGCATGGACTGTGGTCTGCAAAAGGAGTG
AGGCCCTGCAGCGTACTCCCCACATCACCCCTCTACCTCCCTCCCCACCTTGAAAGGAAATTATGGGAAA
GCCAGTCCCCAGAACCCCCAACCCCAGGGTTGCACGCAGCCCC
