>Addgene plasmid #82336 | pGAPTrap-IRESMuro | addgene partial sequence | sequence record 161187 | T3 5'-GCAATTAACCCTCACTAAAGG-3'
AGGTCGGAGTCAACGGGTGAGTTCGCGGGTGGCTGGGGGGCCCTGGGCTGCGACCGCCCCCGAACCGCGT
CTACGAGCCTTGCGGGCTCCGGGTCTTTGCAGTCGTATGGGGGCAGGGTAGCTGTTCCCCGCAAGGAGAG
CTCAAGGTCAGCGCTCGGACCTGGCGGAGCCCCGCACCCAGGCTGTGGCGCCCTGTGCAGCTCCGCCCTT
GCGGCGCCATCTGCCCGGAGCCTCCTTCCCCTAGTCCCCAGAAACAGGAGGTCCCTACTCCCGCCCGAGA
TCCCGACCCGGACCCCTAGGTGGGGGACGCTTTCTTTCCTTTCGCGCTCTGCGGGGTCACGTGTCGCAGA
GGAGCCCCTCCCCCACGGCCTCCGGCACCGCAGGCCCCGGGATGCTAGTGCGCAGCGGGTGCATCCCTGT
CCGGATGCTGCGCCTGCGGTAGAGCGGCCGCCATGTTGCAACCGGGAAGGAAATGAATGGGCAGCCGTTA
GGAAAGCCTGCCGGTGACTAACCCTGCGCTCCTGCCTCGATGGGTGGAGTCGCGTGTGGCGGGGAAGTCA
GGTGGAGCGAGGCTAGCTGGCCCGATTTCTCCTCCGGGTGATGCTTTTCCTAGATTATTCTCTGGTAAAT
CAAAGAAGTGGGTTTATGGAGGTCCTCTTGTGTCCCCTCCCCGCAGAGGTGTGGTGGCTGTGGCATGGTG
CCAAGCCGGGAGAAGCTGAGTCATGGGTAGTTGGAAGAGGACATTTCCACCGCAAAATGGCCCCTCTGGT
GGTGGCCCCTTCCTGCAGCGCCGGCTCACCTCACGGCCCCGCCCTTCCCCTGCCAGCCTAGCGTTGACCC
GACCCCAAAGGCCAGGCTGTAAATGTCACCGGGAGGATTGGGTGTCTGGGCGCCTCGGGGAACCTGCCCT
TCTCCCCATTCCGTCTTCCG
